Addgene plasmid #72188: Dscam1_7.27.25 EC10-Fc-His
Purpose: Expresses the 10 N-terminal extracellular domains of the Dscam, isoform 7.27.25 protein, C-terminally fused to the Fc region of human IgG1 + 6X histidine tag.
Depositing lab: Woj Wojtowicz. Depositing organization: University of California, Berkeley. Publication: An extracellular biochemical screen reveals that FLRTs and Unc5s mediate neuronal subtype recognition in the retina. Visser JJ, Cheng Y, Perry SC, Chastain AB, Parsa B, Masri SS, Ray TA, Kay JN, Wojtowicz WM. Elife. 2015 Dec 3;4. pii: e08149. doi: 10.7554/eLife.08149. PubMed 26633812.
Backbone
  Vector backbone: pCMVi-SV40ori
  Vector type: Mammalian Expression
Growth in bacteria
  Bacterial resistance: Ampicillin, 100 μg/mL
  Growth temperature: 37°C
  Growth strain: DH5alpha
  Copy number: High Copy
Gene/Insert
  Gene/Insert name: Dscam1_7.27.25 (alt names: Down syndrome cell adhesion molecule1, isoform 7.27.25; 43Bc; Dsm; Neu1; p270; NCBI gene ID 35652; Reference sequence AF260530.1)
  Species: D. melanogaster (fly)
  Insert size (bp): 3009
  Promoter: CMV
  Tag / fusion protein: Fc-His (C terminal on backbone)
  Cloning method: Restriction Enzyme; 5′ cloning site NotI (not destroyed); 3′ cloning site SpeI (not destroyed)
  Sequencing primers: 5′ GTCAGAGGTAACTCCCGTTGC; 3′ ATCATGAGGGTGTCCTTG
Terms and licenses: Academic/Nonprofit Terms; Industry Terms: Not Available to Industry
Depositor comments: This transcript contains altrenative exons 4.7, 6.27 and 9.25.
How to cite: Dscam1_7.27.25 EC10-Fc-His was a gift from Woj Wojtowicz (Addgene plasmid # 72188 ; http://n2t.net/addgene:72188 ; RRID:Addgene_72188)
