[The description below was written by a language model from this plasmid's Addgene catalogue record and pLannotate feature annotations shown in this document.]
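Description:
Dscam1_7.27.25 EC10-Fc-His is a mammalian expression plasmid of about 8.8 kb built on the pCMVi-SV40ori backbone. It is designed to produce a soluble, tagged ectodomain fragment of the Drosophila melanogaster Down syndrome cell adhesion molecule 1. In bacteria it is maintained as a high-copy plasmid through a ColE1/pUC-type origin and selected with ampicillin via the β-lactamase gene. An f1 phage origin and small remnants of lacZα, rop and the pBR322 bom region are also annotated as backbone leftovers. The SV40 enhancer/early promoter region in the backbone corresponds to the "SV40ori" in the backbone name. This region contains the SV40 origin, which allows episomal amplification in cells expressing large T antigen, and no downstream mammalian selection marker is annotated.

The expression cassette consists of the human CMV immediate-early enhancer and promoter followed by CMV intron A, which generally boosts transcript processing and expression. Next comes the roughly 3 kb Dscam1 insert, cloned between NotI and SpeI sites that are both retained. The insert encodes the ten N-terminal extracellular domains of the isoform carrying alternative exons 4.7, 6.27 and 9.25. It is fused in frame at its C terminus to a backbone-encoded human IgG1 Fc region and a 6X histidine tag, and the cassette ends with an SV40 polyadenylation signal. The automated annotation does not label the Dscam1 sequence itself or the His tag, but the gap between the intron and the IGHG1 fragment fits the stated insert. The NGS-derived and depositor sequences carry the same features and differ by one nucleotide in length. The Fc-His fusion format suits purification, capture or detection of the ectodomain, and the associated publication describes an extracellular biochemical screen for protein interactions.
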