Features (pLannotate 1.2.2; 13 found; start..end, strand, type, name):
     25..408     +  enhancer       CMV enhancer: human cytomegalovirus immediate early enhancer
    410..609     +  promoter       CMV promoter: human cytomegalovirus (CMV) immediate early promoter
    748..1573    +  intron         CMV intron A: human cytomegalovirus intron A (Chapman et al., 1991)
   4666..5346    +  CDS            IGHG1 (fragment): IGHG1_HUMAN - Experimental evidence at protein level: Swiss-Prot protein existence level 1. Constant region of immunoglobulin heavy chains. Immunoglobulins, also known as antibodies, are membrane-bound or secreted glycoproteins produced by B lymphocytes. In the recognition phase of humoral immunity, the membrane-bound immunoglobulins serve as receptors which, upon binding of a specific antigen, trigger the clonal expansion and differentiation of B lymphocytes into immunoglobulins- secreting plasma cells. Secreted immunoglobulins mediate the effector phase of humoral immunity, which results in
   5396..5517    +  polyA_signal   SV40 poly(A) signal: SV40 polyadenylation signal
   5726..6314    -  rep_origin     ori: high-copy-number ColE1/pMB1/pBR322/pUC origin of replication
   6485..7345    -  CDS            AmpR: β-lactamase; bla; confers resistance to ampicillin, carbenicillin, and related antibiotics
   7346..7450    -  promoter       AmpR promoter: bla
   7545..7580    +  CDS            rop (fragment): Rop protein, which maintains plasmids at low copy number; rop
   7603..7933    +  promoter       SV40 promoter: SV40 enhancer and early promoter
   8056..8155    +  misc_feature   bom (fragment): basis of mobility region from pBR322
   8183..8611    -  rep_origin     f1 ori (sequence partly withheld): f1 bacteriophage origin of replication; arrow indicates direction of (+) strand synthesis
   8615..8772    -  CDS            lacZα (fragment): LacZα fragment of β-galactosidase; lacZ fragment
>Addgene plasmid #72188 | Dscam1_7.27.25 EC10-Fc-His | depositor full sequence | sequence record 131374 | Full Sequence
GTCGAGGTCTCGACGGTATCGATTGACATTGATTATTGACTAGCTAGTTATTAATAGTAATCAATTACGG
GGTCATTAGTTCATAGCCCATATATGGAGTTCCGCGTTACATAACTTACGGTAAATGGCCCGCCTGGCTG
ACCGCCCAACGACCCCCGCCCATTGACGTCAATAATGACGTATGTTCCCATAGTAACGCCAATAGGGACT
TTCCATTGACGTCAATGGGTGGAGTATTTACGGTAAACTGCCCACTTGGCAGTACATCAAGTGTATCATA
TGCCAAGTCCGCCCCCTATTGACGTCAATGACGGTAAATGGCCCGCCTGGCATTATGCCCAGTACATGAC
CTTACGGGACTTTCCTACTTGGCAGTACATCTACGTATTAGTCATCGCTATTACCATGGTGATGCGGTTT
TGGCAGTACACCAATGGGCGTGGATAGCGGTTTGACTCACGGGGATTTCCAAGTCTCCACCCCATTGACG
TCAATGGGAGTTTGTTTTGGCACCAAAATCAACGGGACTTTCCAAAATGTCGTAATAACCCCGCCCCGTT
GACGCAAATGGGCGGTAGGCGTGTACGGTGGGAGGTCTATATAAGCAGAGCTCGTTTAGTGAACCGTCAG
ATCGCCTGGAGACGCCATCCACGCTGTTTTGACCTCCATAGAAGACACCGGGACCGATCCAGCCTCCGCG
GCCGGGAACGGTGCATTGGAACGCGGATTCCCCGTGCCAAGAGTGACGTAAGTACCGCCTATAGACTCTA
TAGGCACACCCCTTTGGCTCTTATGCATGCTATACTGTTTTTGGCTTGGGGCCTATACACCCCCGCTTCC
ATATGCTATAGGTGATGGTATAGCTTAGCCTATAGGTGTGGGTTATTGACCATTATTGACCACTCCCCTA
TTGGTGACGATACTTTCCATTACTAATCCATAACATGGCTCTTTGCCACAACTATCTCTATTGGCTATAT
GCCAATACTCTGTCCTTCAGAGACTGACACGGACTCTGTATTTTTACAGGATGGGGTCCCATTTATTATT
TACAAATTCACATATACAACAACGCCGTCCCCCGTGCCCGCAGTTTTTATTAAACATAGCGTGGGATCTC
CACGCGAATCTCGGGTACGTGTTCCGGACATGGGCTCTTCTCCGGTAGCGGCGGAGCTTCCACATCCGAG
CCCTGGTCCCATGCCTCCAGCGGCTCATGGTCGCTCGGCAGCTCCTTGCTCCTAACAGTGGAGGCCAGAC
TTAGGCACAGCACAATGCCCACCACCACCAGTGTGCCGCACAAGGCCGTGGCGGTAGGGTATGTGTCTGA
AAATGAGCTCGGAGATTGGGCTCGCACCGCTGACGCAGATGGAAGACTTAAGGCAGCGGCAGAAGAAGAT
GCAGGCAGCTGAGTTGTTGTATTCTGATAAGAGTCAGAGGTAACTCCCGTTGCGGTGCTGTTAACGGTGG
AGGGCAGTGTAGTCTGAGCAGTACTCGTTGCTGCCGCGCGCGCCACCAGACATAATAGCTGACAGACTAA
CAGACTGTTCCTTTCCATGGGTCTTTTCTGCAGAAGCTTGAATTCTCGAGGATCCGCGGCCGCTACTGCC
AACTTCACACAACCCGCTCAGCGGAAACACGGCATACGAAATGAATATGCCCAACGAACGCCTCAAATGG
CTAATGCTGTTCGCAGCTGTTGCCCTCATTGCTTGTGGTAGTCAGACCCTAGCTGCCAATCCCCCAGATG
CCGACCAAAAAGGACCCGTCTTCCTCAAGGAACCCACCAACCGCATTGACTTCTCCAACTCCACGGGCGC
AGAGATCGAGTGCAAGGCCAGCGGCAATCCCATGCCCGAGATTATTTGGATCAGGAGCGACGGTACCGCC
GTGGGTGATGTGCCCGGATTGCGTCAGATCTCATCCGACGGCAAGCTGGTCTTCCCTCCATTCCGCGCCG
AGGACTACCGCCAGGAGGTCCATGCCCAGGTGTACGCCTGCCTGGCCCGCAACCAGTTCGGATCCATTAT
CTCCCGGGACGTCCATGTGCGAGCCGTTGTCAATCAGTTCTATGAGGCGGAGATTATGACCGAGTATGTT
ATCAGGGGTAATGCTGCCGTTCTGAAGTGTTCCATCCCGTCGTTCGTGGCTGATTTTGTTCGAGTTGAGT
CCTGGATCGATGATGAGGGCAATGTCTTGTCCTTTTCGGACAATTACGATGGAAAGTACCTGGTATTGCC
CTCTGGAGAGCTGCACATCCGTGAGGTTGGACCCGAGGACGGATACAAGAGCTACCAGTGCCGAACCAAA
CATCGTCTGACCGGAGAAACCCGATTAAGTGCCACAAAAGGACGATTGGTCATCACAGAACCTGTGGGCA
GTGTTGCGCCTAAGATCAGCGTAGAAAATCGTCTGAAAAATGCAGAGGCTCGAATTGGTTCCACCTTCAC
CCTCTTTTGCCCTGGTCAAGCCTATCCAGTACCCTTCTTTAGATGGTACAAGTTCATCGAAGGAACAACC
CGTAAACAAGCTGTGGTGCTAAATGACCGTGTGAAGCAGGTCTCTGGTACTCTCATTATTAAGGACGCAG
TAGTCGAGGACTCCGGAAAATACCTGTGCGTGGTGAACAATTCCGTGGGAGGCGAAAGCGTTGAGACTGT
GCTTACCGTCACTGCCCCCCTATCCGCTAAGATCGATCCTCCCACACAGACAGTTGACTTCGGACGCCCC
GCCGTATTCACTTGCCAGTACACTGGAAATCCCATCAAGACCGTTAGCTGGATGAAGGACGGCAAGGCTA
TCGGACACAGCGAACCCGTGCTGCGCATCGAATCCGTGAAGAAGGAGGACAAGGGCATGTACCAGTGCTT
CGTAAGAAACGACCAGGAATCGGCGGAGGCGAGTGCTGAGCTGAAGCTCGGAGGCCGTTTCGATCCCCCC
GTCATCCGACAGGCCTTCCAGGAAGAGACCATGGAACCCGGACCAAGTGTATTCCTCAAGTGCGTCGCCG
GCGGAAACCCCACGCCCGAAATTTCCTGGGAACTCGACGGCAAGAAAATCGCCAACAACGATCGCTATCA
GGTCGGACAGTATGTGACGGTCAACGGAGATGTGGTTTCCTATCTGAACATAACCTCGGTCCACGCCAAC
GATGGCGGTCTCTACAAGTGCATAGCCAAGAGCAAAGTGGGCGTGGCCGAACACTCGGCCAAGTTGAATG
TATATGGACTGCCCTACATCCGGCAAATGGAGAAGAAGGCAATTGTTGCTGGAGAAACCCTGATTGTCAC
ATGTCCTGTAGCTGGATACCCCATCGATTCGATTGTCTGGGAGCGAGATAACCGTGCCCTGCCCATCAAC
CGCAAACAGAAGGTCTTCCCCAACGGAACGCTGATTATCGAGAATGTGGAACGGAACTCAGACCAAGCGA
CCTACACTTGCGTTGCCAAGAATCAGGAAGGATACTCTGCTCGAGGATCTCTGGAAGTGCAAGTCATGGT
TCCACCCAAAATTACGCCCTTCGACTTCGGTGACGCTCCGACGAATGTGGAGGACTCTGTTTCGGTCATG
TGCCTGATTTCCAATGGGGACTTACCCATCGACATCGAGTGGTTCTTTAACGACTACGGAATTAGTTCGT
ACTCCGGAATAAATGTAGTTAAAGGTGGCAAGAGGAACAGCATGCTAAGTATTGATAGTGTCCAGGCTCG
TCATGCCGGGAAGTATAGTTGTCGGGCTAAGAACCACGCTGCTGCTGTAAATTATACCACCGAACTAATA
GTTAATGTACCTCCCAGATGGATCCTCGAGCCCACCGATAAGGCCTTCGCCCAGGGATCCGATGCCAAGG
TTGAATGCAAGGCTGATGGCTTCCCCAAACCCCAAGTTACATGGAAGAAAGCAGTTGGCGACACCCCCGG
AGAGTACAAGGATCTAAAGAAGAGCGACAACATCCGCGTGGAAGAGGGCACTCTGCATGTCGACAACATC
CAAAAGACCAACGAGGGCTACTATCTGTGCGAGGCTATCAATGGAATAGGCTCCGGCCTCTCGGCTGTGA
TTATGATCAGCGTTCAGGCCCCTCCAGAGTTCACGGAGAAGCTGCGCAACCAGACCGCCCGACGAGGAGA
ACCCGCCGTACTCCAGTGCGAGGCGAAGGGCGAGAAGCCCATTGGCATCTTGTGGAACATGAACAACATG
CGACTGGACCCAAAGAACGACAATCGGTACACCATTCGTGAGGAGATCCTTTCCACCGGAGTTATGTCCA
GTCTGTCGATCAAGCGCACCGAGAGATCCGACTCCGCCCTATTCACCTGTGTCGCCACTAATGCCTTTGG
ATCCGATGACGCCAGCATAAATATGATTGTCCAGGAAGTTCCGGAGATGCCATATGCTTTGAAGGTACTC
GACAAATCCGGACGTTCCGTGCAGCTGAGCTGGGCGCAACCCTACGATGGCAACTCCCCTCTGGACAGGT
ACATCATTGAGTTTAAGCGTTCTCGTGCCTCCTGGAGCGAAATTGATCGCGTCATCGTGCCCGGACACAC
CACAGAAGCCCAAGTGCAGAAGCTCAGCCCCGCCACCACCTACAACATTCGCATCGTGGCCGAAAACGCC
ATCGGCACATCCCAATCCTCTGAAGCGGTCACTATCATCACTAGTGACAAAACTCACACATGCCCACCGT
GCCCAGCACCTGAACTCCTGGGGGGACCGTCAGTCTTCCTCTTCCCCCCAAAACCCAAGGACACCCTCAT
GATCTCCCGGACCCCTGAGGTCACATGCGTGGTGGTGGACGTGAGCCACGAAGACCCTGAGGTCAAGTTC
AACTGGTACGTGGACGGCGTGGAGGTGCATAATGCCAAGACAAAGCCGCGGGAGGAGCAGTACAACAGCA
CGTACCGTGTGGTCAGCGTCCTCACCGTCCTGCACCAGGACTGGCTGAATGGCAAGGAGTACAAGTGCAA
GGTCTCCAACAAAGCCCTCCCAGCCCCCATCGAGAAAACCATCTCCAAAGCCAAAGGGCAGCCCCGAGAA
CCACAGGTGTACACCCTGCCCCCATCCCGGGATGAGCTGACCAAGAACCAGGTCAGCCTGACCTGCCTGG
TCAAAGGCTTCTATCCCAGCGACATCGCCGTGGAGTGGGAGAGCAATGGGCAGCCGGAGAACAACTACAA
GACCACGCCTCCCGTGCTGGACTCCGACGGCTCCTTCTTCCTCTACAGCAAGCTCACCGTGGACAAGAGC
AGGTGGCAGCAGGGGAACGTCTTCTCATGCTCCGTGATGCATGAGGCTCTGCACAACCACTACACACAGA
AGAGCCTCTCCCTGTCTCCGGGTAAAGGCGGCCATCATCACCATCACCATTAATCTAGAGATCTTATTAA
AGCAGAACTTGTTTATTGCAGCTTATAATGGTTACAAATAAAGCAATAGCATCACAAATTTCACAAATAA
AGCATTTTTTTCACTGCATTCTAGTTGTGGTTTGTCCAAACTCATCAATGTATCTTATCATGTCTGGTCG
ACTCTAGCTAGACTCTTCCGCTTCCTCGCTCACTGACTCGCTGCGCTCGGTCGTTCGGCTGCGGCGAGCG
GTATCAGCTCACTCAAAGGCGGTAATACGGTTATCCACAGAATCAGGGGATAACGCAGGAAAGAACATGT
GAGCAAAAGGCCAGCAAAAGGCCAGGAACCGTAAAAAGGCCGCGTTGCTGGCGTTTTTCCATAGGCTCCG
CCCCCCTGACGAGCATCACAAAAATCGACGCTCAAGTCAGAGGTGGCGAAACCCGACAGGACTATAAAGA
TACCAGGCGTTTCCCCCTGGAAGCTCCCTCGTGCGCTCTCCTGTTCCGACCCTGCCGCTTACCGGATACC
TGTCCGCCTTTCTCCCTTCGGGAAGCGTGGCGCTTTCTCATAGCTCACGCTGTAGGTATCTCAGTTCGGT
GTAGGTCGTTCGCTCCAAGCTGGGCTGTGTGCACGAACCCCCCGTTCAGCCCGACCGCTGCGCCTTATCC
GGTAACTATCGTCTTGAGTCCAACCCGGTAAGACACGACTTATCGCCACTGGCAGCAGCCACTGGTAACA
GGATTAGCAGAGCGAGGTATGTAGGCGGTGCTACAGAGTTCTTGAAGTGGTGGCCTAACTACGGCTACAC
TAGAAGAACAGTATTTGGTATCTGCGCTCTGCTGAAGCCAGTTACCTTCGGAAAAAGAGTTGGTAGCTCT
TGATCCGGCAAACAAACCACCGCTGGTAGCGGTGGTTTTTTTGTTTGCAAGCAGCAGATTACGCGCAGAA
AAAAAGGATCTCAAGAAGATCCTTTGATCTTTTCTACGGGGTCTGACGCTCAGTGGAACGAAAACTCACG
TTAAGGGATTTTGGTCATGAGATTATCAAAAAGGATCTTCACCTAGATCCTTTTAAATTAAAAATGAAGT
TTTAAATCAATCTAAAGTATATATGAGTAAACTTGGTCTGACAGTTACCAATGCTTAATCAGTGAGGCAC
CTATCTCAGCGATCTGTCTATTTCGTTCATCCATAGTTGCCTGACTCCCCGTCGTGTAGATAACTACGAT
ACGGGAGGGCTTACCATCTGGCCCCAGTGCTGCAATGATACCGCGAGACCCACGCTCACCGGCTCCAGAT
TTATCAGCAATAAACCAGCCAGCCGGAAGGGCCGAGCGCAGAAGTGGTCCTGCAACTTTATCCGCCTCCA
TCCAGTCTATTAATTGTTGCCGGGAAGCTAGAGTAAGTAGTTCGCCAGTTAATAGTTTGCGCAACGTTGT
TGCCATTGCTACAGGCATCGTGGTGTCACGCTCGTCGTTTGGTATGGCTTCATTCAGCTCCGGTTCCCAA
CGATCAAGGCGAGTTACATGATCCCCCATGTTGTGCAAAAAAGCGGTTAGCTCCTTCGGTCCTCCGATCG
TTGTCAGAAGTAAGTTGGCCGCAGTGTTATCACTCATGGTTATGGCAGCACTGCATAATTCTCTTACTGT
CATGCCATCCGTAAGATGCTTTTCTGTGACTGGTGAGTACTCAACCAAGTCATTCTGAGAATAGTGTATG
CGGCGACCGAGTTGCTCTTGCCCGGCGTCAATACGGGATAATACCGCGCCACATAGCAGAACTTTAAAAG
TGCTCATCATTGGAAAACGTTCTTCGGGGCGAAAACTCTCAAGGATCTTACCGCTGTTGAGATCCAGTTC
GATGTAACCCACTCGTGCACCCAACTGATCTTCAGCATCTTTTACTTTCACCAGCGTTTCTGGGTGAGCA
AAAACAGGAAGGCAAAATGCCGCAAAAAAGGGAATAAGGGCGACACGGAAATGTTGAATACTCATACTCT
TCCTTTTTCAATATTATTGAAGCATTTATCAGGGTTATTGTCTCATGAGCGGATACATATTTGAATGTAT
TTAGAAAAATAAACAAATAGGGGTTCCGCGCACATTTCCCCGAAAAGTGCCACCTGACGTCTAAGAAACC
ATTATTATCATGACATTAACCTATAAAAATAGGCGTATCACGAGGCCCTTTCGTCTCGCGCGTTTCGGTG
ATGACGGTGAAAACCTCTGACACATGCAGCTCCCGGAGGAATGTGTGTCAGTTAGGGTGTGGAAAGTCCC
CAGGCTCCCCAGGCAGGCAGAAGTATGCAAAGCATGCATCTCAATTAGTCAGCAACCAGGTGTGGAAAGT
CCCCAGGCTCCCCAGCAGGCAGAAGTATGCAAAGCATGCATCTCAATTAGTCAGCAACCATAGTCCCGCC
CCTAACTCCGCCCATCCCGCCCCTAACTCCGCCCAGTTCCGCCCATTCTCCGCCCCATGGCTGACTAATT
TTTTTTATTTATGCAGAGGCCGAGGCCGCCTCTGCCTCTGAGCTATTCCAGAAGTAGTGAGGAGGCTTTT
TTGGAGGCCTAGGCTTTTGCAAAAAGCTCCCGGGAGCTTGTATATCCATTTTCGTCCCGGAGACGGTCAC
AGCTTGTCTGTAAGCGGATGCCGGGAGCAGACAAGCCCGTCAGGGCGCGTCAGCGGGTGTTGGCGGGTGT
CGGGGCTGGCTTAACTATGCGGCATCAGAGCAGATTGTACTGAGAGTGCACCATATGCGGTGTGAAATAC
CGCACAGATGCGTAAGGAGAAAATACCGCATCAGGAAATTGTAAGCGTTAATATTTTGTTAAAATTCGCG
TTAAATTTTTGTTAAATCAGCTCATTTTTTAACCAATAGGCCGAAATCGGCAAAATCCCTTATAAATCAA
AAGAATAGACCGAGATAGGGT
[37 nt withheld, positions 8282-8318]
AAAGAACGTGGACTCCAACGTCAAAGG
[49 nt withheld, positions 8346-8394]
T
[91 nt withheld, positions 8396-8486]
G
[124 nt withheld, positions 8488-8611]
CCATTCGCCATTCAGGCTGCGCAACTGTTGGGAAGGGCGATCGGTGCGGGCCTCTTCGCTATTACGCCAG
CTGGCGAAAGGGGGATGTGCTGCAAGGCGATTAAGTTGGGTAACGCCAGGGTTTTCCCAGTCACGACGTT
GTAAAACGACGGCCAGTGAATT
