Features (pLannotate 1.2.2; 13 found; start..end, strand, type, name):
    368..567     +  promoter       CMV promoter: human cytomegalovirus (CMV) immediate early promoter
    706..1531    +  intron         CMV intron A: human cytomegalovirus intron A (Chapman et al., 1991)
   4624..5304    +  CDS            IGHG1 (fragment): IGHG1_HUMAN - Experimental evidence at protein level: Swiss-Prot protein existence level 1. Constant region of immunoglobulin heavy chains. Immunoglobulins, also known as antibodies, are membrane-bound or secreted glycoproteins produced by B lymphocytes. In the recognition phase of humoral immunity, the membrane-bound immunoglobulins serve as receptors which, upon binding of a specific antigen, trigger the clonal expansion and differentiation of B lymphocytes into immunoglobulins- secreting plasma cells. Secreted immunoglobulins mediate the effector phase of humoral immunity, which results in
   5354..5475    +  polyA_signal   SV40 poly(A) signal: SV40 polyadenylation signal
   5684..6272    -  rep_origin     ori: high-copy-number ColE1/pMB1/pBR322/pUC origin of replication
   6443..7303    -  CDS            AmpR: β-lactamase; bla; confers resistance to ampicillin, carbenicillin, and related antibiotics
   7304..7408    -  promoter       AmpR promoter: bla
   7503..7538    +  CDS            rop (fragment): Rop protein, which maintains plasmids at low copy number; rop
   7561..7890    +  promoter       SV40 promoter: SV40 enhancer and early promoter
   8013..8112    +  misc_feature   bom (fragment): basis of mobility region from pBR322
   8140..8568    -  rep_origin     f1 ori (sequence partly withheld): f1 bacteriophage origin of replication; arrow indicates direction of (+) strand synthesis
   8572..8729    -  CDS            lacZα (fragment): LacZα fragment of β-galactosidase; lacZ fragment
   8755..366     +  enhancer       CMV enhancer (across the origin): human cytomegalovirus immediate early enhancer
>Addgene plasmid #72188 | Dscam1_7.27.25 EC10-Fc-His | addgene full sequence | sequence record 232974 | Addgene NGS Result
GCTAGTTATTAATAGTAATCAATTACGGGGTCATTAGTTCATAGCCCATATATGGAGTTCCGCGTTACAT
AACTTACGGTAAATGGCCCGCCTGGCTGACCGCCCAACGACCCCCGCCCATTGACGTCAATAATGACGTA
TGTTCCCATAGTAACGCCAATAGGGACTTTCCATTGACGTCAATGGGTGGAGTATTTACGGTAAACTGCC
CACTTGGCAGTACATCAAGTGTATCATATGCCAAGTCCGCCCCCTATTGACGTCAATGACGGTAAATGGC
CCGCCTGGCATTATGCCCAGTACATGACCTTACGGGACTTTCCTACTTGGCAGTACATCTACGTATTAGT
CATCGCTATTACCATGGTGATGCGGTTTTGGCAGTACACCAATGGGCGTGGATAGCGGTTTGACTCACGG
GGATTTCCAAGTCTCCACCCCATTGACGTCAATGGGAGTTTGTTTTGGCACCAAAATCAACGGGACTTTC
CAAAATGTCGTAATAACCCCGCCCCGTTGACGCAAATGGGCGGTAGGCGTGTACGGTGGGAGGTCTATAT
AAGCAGAGCTCGTTTAGTGAACCGTCAGATCGCCTGGAGACGCCATCCACGCTGTTTTGACCTCCATAGA
AGACACCGGGACCGATCCAGCCTCCGCGGCCGGGAACGGTGCATTGGAACGCGGATTCCCCGTGCCAAGA
GTGACGTAAGTACCGCCTATAGACTCTATAGGCACACCCCTTTGGCTCTTATGCATGCTATACTGTTTTT
GGCTTGGGGCCTATACACCCCCGCTTCCATATGCTATAGGTGATGGTATAGCTTAGCCTATAGGTGTGGG
TTATTGACCATTATTGACCACTCCCCTATTGGTGACGATACTTTCCATTACTAATCCATAACATGGCTCT
TTGCCACAACTATCTCTATTGGCTATATGCCAATACTCTGTCCTTCAGAGACTGACACGGACTCTGTATT
TTTACAGGATGGGGTCCCATTTATTATTTACAAATTCACATATACAACAACGCCGTCCCCCGTGCCCGCA
GTTTTTATTAAACATAGCGTGGGATCTCCACGCGAATCTCGGGTACGTGTTCCGGACATGGGCTCTTCTC
CGGTAGCGGCGGAGCTTCCACATCCGAGCCCTGGTCCCATGCCTCCAGCGGCTCATGGTCGCTCGGCAGC
TCCTTGCTCCTAACAGTGGAGGCCAGACTTAGGCACAGCACAATGCCCACCACCACCAGTGTGCCGCACA
AGGCCGTGGCGGTAGGGTATGTGTCTGAAAATGAGCTCGGAGATTGGGCTCGCACCGCTGACGCAGATGG
AAGACTTAAGGCAGCGGCAGAAGAAGATGCAGGCAGCTGAGTTGTTGTATTCTGATAAGAGTCAGAGGTA
ACTCCCGTTGCGGTGCTGTTAACGGTGGAGGGCAGTGTAGTCTGAGCAGTACTCGTTGCTGCCGCGCGCG
CCACCAGACATAATAGCTGACAGACTAACAGACTGTTCCTTTCCATGGGTCTTTTCTGCAGAAGCTTGAA
TTCTCGAGGATCCGCGGCCGCTACTGCCAACTTCACACAACCCGCTCAGCGGAAACACGGCATACGAAAT
GAATATGCCCAACGAACGCCTCAAATGGCTAATGCTGTTCGCAGCTGTTGCCCTCATTGCTTGTGGTAGT
CAGACCCTAGCTGCCAATCCCCCAGATGCCGACCAAAAAGGACCCGTCTTCCTCAAGGAACCCACCAACC
GCATTGACTTCTCCAACTCCACGGGCGCAGAGATCGAGTGCAAGGCCAGCGGCAATCCCATGCCCGAGAT
TATTTGGATCAGGAGCGACGGTACCGCCGTGGGTGATGTGCCCGGATTGCGTCAGATCTCATCCGACGGC
AAGCTGGTCTTCCCTCCCTTCCGCGCCGAGGACTACCGCCAGGAGGTCCATGCCCAGGTGTACGCCTGCC
TGGCCCGCAACCAGTTCGGATCCATTATCTCCCGGGACGTCCATGTGCGAGCCGTTGTCAATCAGTTCTA
TGAGGCGGAGATTATGACCGAGTATGTTATCAGGGGTAATGCTGCCGTTCTGAAGTGTTCCATCCCGTCG
TTCGTGGCTGATTTTGTTCGAGTTGAGTCCTGGATCGATGATGAGGGCAATGTCTTGTCCTTTTCGGACA
ATTACGATGGAAAGTATCTGGTATTGCCCTCTGGAGAGCTGCACATCCGTGAGGTTGGACCCGAGGACGG
ATACAAGAGCTACCAGTGCCGAACCAAACATCGTCTGACCGGAGAAACCCGATTAAGTGCCACAAAAGGA
CGATTGGTCATCACAGAACCTGTGGGCAGTGTTGCGCCTAAGATCAGCGTAGAAAATCGTCTGAAAAATG
CAGAGGCTCGAATTGGTTCCACCTTCACCCTCTTTTGCCCTGGTCAAGCCTATCCAGTACCCTTCTTTAG
ATGGTACAAGTTCATCGAAGGAACAACCCGTAAACAAGCTGTGGTGCTAAATGACCGTGTGAAGCAGGTC
TCTGGTACTCTCATTATTAAGGACGCAGTAGTCGAGGACTCCGGAAAATACCTGTGCGTGGTGAACAATT
CCGTGGGAGGCGAAAGCGTTGAGACTGTGCTTACCGTCACTGCCCCCCTATCCGCTAAGATCGATCCTCC
CACACAGACAGTTGACTTCGGACGCCCCGCCGTATTCACTTGCCAGTACACTGGAAATCCCATCAAGACC
GTTAGCTGGATGAAGGACGGCAAGGCTATCGGACACAGCGAACCCGTGCTGCGCATCGAATCCGTGAAGA
AGGAGGACAAGGGCATGTACCAGTGCTTCGTAAGAAACGACCAGGAATCGGCGGAGGCGAGTGCTGAGCT
GAAGCTCGGAGGCCGTTTCGATCCCCCCGTCATCCGACAGGCCTTCCAGGAAGAGACCATGGAACCCGGA
CCAAGTGTATTCCTCAAGTGCGTCGCCGGCGGAAACCCCACGCCCGAAATTTCCTGGGAACTCGACGGCA
AGAAAATCGCCAACAACGATCGCTATCAGGTCGGACAGTATGTGACGGTCAACGGAGATGTGGTTTCCTA
TCTGAACATAACCTCGGTCCACGCCAACGATGGCGGTCTCTACAAGTGCATAGCCAAGAGCAAAGTGGGC
GTGGCCGAACACTCGGCCAAGTTGAATGTATATGGACTGCCCTACATCCGGCAAATGGAGAAGAAGGCAA
TTGTTGCTGGAGAAACCCTGATTGTCACATGTCCTGTAGCTGGATACCCCATCGATTCGATTGTCTGGGA
GCGAGATAACCGTGCCCTGCCCATCAACCGCAAACAGAAGGTCTTCCCCAACGGAACGCTGATTATCGAG
AATGTGGAACGGAACTCAGACCAAGCGACCTACACTTGCGTTGCCAAGAATCAGGAAGGATACTCTGCTC
GAGGATCTCTGGAAGTGCAAGTCATGGTTCCACCCAAAATTACGCCCTTCGACTTCGGTGACGCTCCGAC
GAATGTGGAGGACTCTGTTTCGGTCATGTGCCTGATTTCCAATGGGGATTTACCCATCGACATCGAGTGG
TTCTTTAACGACTACGGAATTAGTTCGTACTCCGGAATAAATGTAGTTAAAGGTGGCAAGAGGAACAGCA
TGCTAAGTATTGATAGTGTCCAGGCTCGTCATGCCGGGAAGTATAGTTGTCGGGCTAAGAACCACGCTGC
TGCTGTAAATTATACCACCGAACTAATAGTTAATGTACCTCCCAGATGGATCCTCGAGCCCACCGATAAG
GCCTTCGCCCAGGGATCCGATGCCAAGGTTGAATGCAAGGCTGATGGCTTCCCCAAACCCCAAGTTACAT
GGAAGAAAGCAGTTGGCGACACCCCCGGAGAGTACAAGGATCTAAAGAAGAGCGACAACATCCGCGTGGA
AGAGGGCACTCTGCATGTCGACAACATCCAAAAGACCAACGAGGGCTACTATCTGTGCGAGGCTATCAAT
GGAATAGGCTCCGGCCTCTCGGCTGTGATTATGATCAGCGTTCAGGCCCCTCCAGAGTTCACGGAGAAGC
TGCGCAACCAGACCGCCCGACGAGGAGAACCCGCCGTACTCCAGTGCGAGGCGAAGGGCGAGAAGCCCAT
TGGCATCTTGTGGAACATGAACAACATGCGACTGGACCCAAAGAACGACAATCGGTACACCATTCGTGAG
GAGATCCTTTCCACCGGAGTTATGTCCAGTCTGTCGATCAAGCGCACCGAGAGATCCGACTCCGCCCTAT
TCACCTGTGTCGCCACTAATGCCTTTGGATCCGATGACGCCAGCATAAATATGATTGTCCAGGAAGTTCC
GGAGATGCCATATGCTTTGAAGGTACTCGACAAATCCGGACGTTCCGTGCAGCTGAGCTGGGCGCAACCC
TACGATGGCAACTCCCCTCTGGACAGGTACATCATTGAGTTTAAGCGTTCTCGTGCCTCCTGGAGCGAAA
TTGATCGCGTCATCGTGCCCGGACACACCACAGAAGCCCAAGTGCAGAAGCTCAGCCCCGCCACCACCTA
CAACATTCGCATCGTGGCCGAAAACGCCATCGGCACATCCCAATCCTCTGAAGCGGTCACTATCATCACT
AGTGACAAAACTCACACATGCCCACCGTGCCCAGCACCTGAACTCCTGGGGGGACCGTCAGTCTTCCTCT
TCCCCCCAAAACCCAAGGACACCCTCATGATCTCCCGGACCCCTGAGGTCACATGCGTGGTGGTGGACGT
GAGCCACGAAGACCCTGAGGTCAAGTTCAACTGGTACGTGGACGGCGTGGAGGTGCATAATGCCAAGACA
AAGCCGCGGGAGGAGCAGTACAACAGCACGTACCGTGTGGTCAGCGTCCTCACCGTCCTGCACCAGGACT
GGCTGAATGGCAAGGAGTACAAGTGCAAGGTCTCCAACAAAGCCCTCCCAGCCCCCATCGAGAAAACCAT
CTCCAAAGCCAAAGGGCAGCCCCGAGAACCACAGGTGTATACCCTGCCCCCATCCCGGGATGAGCTGACC
AAGAACCAGGTCAGCCTGACCTGCCTGGTCAAAGGCTTCTATCCCAGCGACATCGCCGTGGAGTGGGAGA
GCAATGGGCAGCCGGAGAACAACTACAAGACCACGCCTCCCGTGCTGGACTCCGACGGCTCCTTCTTCCT
CTACAGCAAGCTCACCGTGGACAAGAGCAGGTGGCAGCAGGGGAACGTCTTCTCATGCTCCGTGATGCAT
GAGGCTCTGCACAACCACTACACGCAGAAGAGCCTCTCCCTGTCTCCGGGTAAAGGCGGCCATCATCACC
ATCACCATTAATCTAGAGATCTTATTAAAGCAGAACTTGTTTATTGCAGCTTATAATGGTTACAAATAAA
GCAATAGCATCACAAATTTCACAAATAAAGCATTTTTTTCACTGCATTCTAGTTGTGGTTTGTCCAAACT
CATCAATGTATCTTATCATGTCTGGTCGACTCTAGCTAGACTCTTCCGCTTCCTCGCTCACTGACTCGCT
GCGCTCGGTCGTTCGGCTGCGGCGAGCGGTATCAGCTCACTCAAAGGCGGTAATACGGTTATCCACAGAA
TCAGGGGATAACGCAGGAAAGAACATGTGAGCAAAAGGCCAGCAAAAGGCCAGGAACCGTAAAAAGGCCG
CGTTGCTGGCGTTTTTCCATAGGCTCCGCCCCCCTGACGAGCATCACAAAAATCGACGCTCAAGTCAGAG
GTGGCGAAACCCGACAGGACTATAAAGATACCAGGCGTTTCCCCCTGGAAGCTCCCTCGTGCGCTCTCCT
GTTCCGACCCTGCCGCTTACCGGATACCTGTCCGCCTTTCTCCCTTCGGGAAGCGTGGCGCTTTCTCATA
GCTCACGCTGTAGGTATCTCAGTTCGGTGTAGGTCGTTCGCTCCAAGCTGGGCTGTGTGCACGAACCCCC
CGTTCAGCCCGACCGCTGCGCCTTATCCGGTAACTATCGTCTTGAGTCCAACCCGGTAAGACACGACTTA
TCGCCACTGGCAGCAGCCACTGGTAACAGGATTAGCAGAGCGAGGTATGTAGGCGGTGCTACAGAGTTCT
TGAAGTGGTGGCCTAACTACGGCTACACTAGAAGAACAGTATTTGGTATCTGCGCTCTGCTGAAGCCAGT
TACCTTCGGAAAAAGAGTTGGTAGCTCTTGATCCGGCAAACAAACCACCGCTGGTAGCGGTGGTTTTTTT
GTTTGCAAGCAGCAGATTACGCGCAGAAAAAAAGGATCTCAAGAAGATCCTTTGATCTTTTCTACGGGGT
CTGACGCTCAGTGGAACGAAAACTCACGTTAAGGGATTTTGGTCATGAGATTATCAAAAAGGATCTTCAC
CTAGATCCTTTTAAATTAAAAATGAAGTTTTAAATCAATCTAAAGTATATATGAGTAAACTTGGTCTGAC
AGTTACCAATGCTTAATCAGTGAGGCACCTATCTCAGCGATCTGTCTATTTCGTTCATCCATAGTTGCCT
GACTCCCCGTCGTGTAGATAACTACGATACGGGAGGGCTTACCATCTGGCCCCAGTGCTGCAATGATACC
GCGAGACCCACGCTCACCGGCTCCAGATTTATCAGCAATAAACCAGCCAGCCGGAAGGGCCGAGCGCAGA
AGTGGTCCTGCAACTTTATCCGCCTCCATCCAGTCTATTAATTGTTGCCGGGAAGCTAGAGTAAGTAGTT
CGCCAGTTAATAGTTTGCGCAACGTTGTTGCCATTGCTACAGGCATCGTGGTGTCACGCTCGTCGTTTGG
TATGGCTTCATTCAGCTCCGGTTCCCAACGATCAAGGCGAGTTACATGATCCCCCATGTTGTGCAAAAAA
GCGGTTAGCTCCTTCGGTCCTCCGATCGTTGTCAGAAGTAAGTTGGCCGCAGTGTTATCACTCATGGTTA
TGGCAGCACTGCATAATTCTCTTACTGTCATGCCATCCGTAAGATGCTTTTCTGTGACTGGTGAGTACTC
AACCAAGTCATTCTGAGAATAGTGTATGCGGCGACCGAGTTGCTCTTGCCCGGCGTCAATACGGGATAAT
ACCGCGCCACATAGCAGAACTTTAAAAGTGCTCATCATTGGAAAACGTTCTTCGGGGCGAAAACTCTCAA
GGATCTTACCGCTGTTGAGATCCAGTTCGATGTAACCCACTCGTGCACCCAACTGATCTTCAGCATCTTT
TACTTTCACCAGCGTTTCTGGGTGAGCAAAAACAGGAAGGCAAAATGCCGCAAAAAAGGGAATAAGGGCG
ACACGGAAATGTTGAATACTCATACTCTTCCTTTTTCAATATTATTGAAGCATTTATCAGGGTTATTGTC
TCATGAGCGGATACATATTTGAATGTATTTAGAAAAATAAACAAATAGGGGTTCCGCGCACATTTCCCCG
AAAAGTGCCACCTGACGTCTAAGAAACCATTATTATCATGACATTAACCTATAAAAATAGGCGTATCACG
AGGCCCTTTCGTCTCGCGCGTTTCGGTGATGACGGTGAAAACCTCTGACACATGCAGCTCCCGGAGGAAT
GTGTGTCAGTTAGGGTGTGGAAAGTCCCCAGGCTCCCCAGCAGGCAGAAGTATGCAAAGCATGCATCTCA
ATTAGTCAGCAACCAGGTGTGGAAAGTCCCCAGGCTCCCCAGCAGGCAGAAGTATGCAAAGCATGCATCT
CAATTAGTCAGCAACCATAGTCCCGCCCCTAACTCCGCCCATCCCGCCCCTAACTCCGCCCAGTTCCGCC
CATTCTCCGCCCCATGGCTGACTAATTTTTTTTATTTATGCAGAGGCCGAGGCCGCCTCTGCCTCTGAGC
TATTCCAGAAGTAGTGAGGAGGCTTTTTTGGAGGCCTAGGCTTTTGCAAAAAGCTCCCGGGAGCTTGTAT
ATCCATTTTCGTCCCGGAGACGGTCACAGCTTGTCTGTAAGCGGATGCCGGGAGCAGACAAGCCCGTCAG
GGCGCGTCAGCGGGTGTTGGCGGGTGTCGGGGCTGGCTTAACTATGCGGCATCAGAGCAGATTGTACTGA
GAGTGCACCATATGCGGTGTGAAATACCGCACAGATGCGTAAGGAGAAAATACCGCATCAGGAAATTGTA
AGCGTTAATATTTTGTTAAAATTCGCGTTAAATTTTTGTTAAATCAGCTCATTTTTTAACCAATAGGCCG
AAATCGGCAAAATCCCTTATAAATCAAAAGAATAGACCGAGATAGGGT
[37 nt withheld, positions 8239-8275]
AAAGAACGTGGACTCCAACGTCAAAGG
[49 nt withheld, positions 8303-8351]
T
[91 nt withheld, positions 8353-8443]
G
[124 nt withheld, positions 8445-8568]
CCATTCGCCATTCAGGCTGCGCAACTGTTGGGAAGGGCGATCGGTGCGGGCCTCTTCGCTATTACGCCAG
CTGGCGAAAGGGGGATGTGCTGCAAGGCGATTAAGTTGGGTAACGCCAGGGTTTTCCCAGTCACGACGTT
GTAAAACGACGGCCAGTGAATTGTCGAGGTCTCGACGGTATCGATTGACATTGATTATTGACTA
