>Addgene plasmid #72188 | Dscam1_7.27.25 EC10-Fc-His | addgene partial sequence | sequence record 135437 | pMRB101-F 5'-aagatgcaggcagctgagtt-3'
CGTTGCGGTGCTGTTAACGGTGGAGGGCAGTGTAGTCTGAGCAGTACTCGTTGCTGCCGCGCGCGCCACC
AGACATAATAGCTGACAGACTAACAGACTGTTCCTTTCCATGGGTCTTTTCTGCAGAAGCTTGAATTCTC
GAGGATCCGCGGCCGCTACTGCCAACTTCACACAACCCGCTCAGCGGAAACACGGCATACGAAATGAATA
TGCCCAACGAACGCCTCAAATGGCTAATGCTGTTCGCAGCTGTTGCCCTCATTGCTTGTGGTAGTCAGAC
CCTAGCTGCCAATCCCCCAGATGCCGACCAAAAAGGACCCGTCTTCCTCAAGGAACCCACCAACCGCATT
GACTTCTCCAACTCCACGGGCGCAGAGATCGAGTGCAAGGCCAGCGGCAATCCCATGCCCGAGATTATTT
GGATCAGGAGCGACGGTACCGCCGTGGGTGATGTGCCCGGATTGCGTCAGATCTCATCCGACGGCAAGCT
GGTCTTCCCTCCCTTCCGCGCCGAGGACTACCGCCAGGAGGTCCATGCCCAGGTGTACGCCTGCCTGGCC
CGCAACCAGTTCGGATCCATTATCTCCCGGGACGTCCATGTGCGAGCCGTTGTCAATCAGTTCTATGAGG
CGGAGATTATGACCGAGTATGTTATCAGGGGTAATGCTGCCGTTCTGAAGTGTTCCATCCCGTCGTTCGT
GGCTGATTTTGTTCGAGTTGAGTCCTGGATCGATGATGAGGGCAATGTCTTGTCCTTTTCGGACAATTAC
GATGGAAAGTATCTGGTATTGCCCTCTGGAGAGCTGCACATCCGTGAGGTTGGACC
