>Addgene plasmid #72188 | Dscam1_7.27.25 EC10-Fc-His | addgene partial sequence | sequence record 136239 | SV40pA-R 5'-GAAATTTGTGATGCTATTGC-3'
ATAAGATCTCTAGATTAATGGTGATGGTGATGATGGCCGCCTTTACCCGGAGACAGGGAGAGGCTCTTCT
GCGTGTAGTGGTTGTGCAGAGCCTCATGCATCACGGAGCATGAGAAGACGTTCCCCTGCTGCCACCTGCT
CTTGTCCACGGTGAGCTTGCTGTAGAGGAAGAAGGAGCCGTCGGAGTCCAGCACGGGAGGCGTGGTCTTG
TAGTTGTTCTCCGGCTGCCCATTGCTCTCCCACTCCACGGCGATGTCGCTGGGATAGAAGCCTTTGACCA
GGCAGGTCAGGCTGACCTGGTTCTTGGTCAGCTCATCCCGGGATGGGGGCAGGGTATACACCTGTGGTTC
TCGGGGCTGCCCTTTGGCTTTGGAGATGGTTTTCTCGATGGGGGCTGGGAGGGCTTTGTTGGAGACCTTG
CACTTGTACTCCTTGCCATTCAGCCAGTCCTGGTGCAGGACGGTGAGGACGCTGACCACACGGTACGTGC
TGTTGTACTGCTCCTCCCGCGGCTTTGTCTTGGCATTATGCACCTCCACGCCGTCCACGTACCAGTTGAA
CTTGACCTCAGGGTCTTCGTGGCTCACGTCCACCACCACGCATGTGACCTCAGGGGTCCGGGAGATCATG
AGGGTGTCCTTGGGTTTTGGGGGGAAGAGGAAGACTGACGGTCCCCCCAGGAGTTCAGGTGCTGGGCACG
GTGGGCATGTGTGAGTTTTGTCACTAGTGATGATAGTGACCGCTTCAGAGGATTGGGATGTGCCGATGGC
GTT
